>Addgene plasmid #80508 | Rab3aa cds in pGem-T Easy | addgene full sequence | sequence record 176654 | Addgene NGS Result
AGTCAAAGTTCTGTTCTGCAGAGTCTTTTTGTCCATACCGAGCATCATTCGCTGAAGCCATCGTAAAATC
GAATTCCCGCGGCCGCCATGGCGGCCGGGAGCATGCGACGTCGGGCCCAATTCGCCCTATAGTGAGTCGT
ATTACAATTCACTGGCCGTCGTTTTACAACGTCGTGACTGGGAAAACCCTGGCGTTACCCAACTTAATCG
CCTTGCAGCACATCCCCCTTTCGCCAGCTGGCGTAATAGCGAAGAGGCCCGCACCGATCGCCCTTCCCAA
CAGTTGCGCAGCCTGAATGGCGAATGG
[124 nt withheld, positions 308-431]
C
[91 nt withheld, positions 433-523]
A
[49 nt withheld, positions 525-573]
CCTTTGACGTTGGAGTCCACGTTCTTT
[37 nt withheld, positions 601-637]
ACCCTATCTCGGTCTATTCTTTTGATTTATAAGGGATTTTGCCGATTTCGGCCTATTGGTTAAAAAATGA
GCTGATTTAACAAAAATTTAACGCGAATTTTAACAAAATATTAACGCTTACAATTTCCTGATGCGGTATT
TTCTCCTTACGCATCTGTGCGGTATTTCACACCGCATCAGGTGGCACTTTTCGGGGAAATGTGCGCGGAA
CCCCTATTTGTTTATTTTTCTAAATACATTCAAATATGTATCCGCTCATGAGACAATAACCCTGATAAAT
GCTTCAATAATATTGAAAAAGGAAGAGTATGAGTATTCAACATTTCCGTGTCGCCCTTATTCCCTTTTTT
GCGGCATTTTGCCTTCCTGTTTTTGCTCACCCAGAAACGCTGGTGAAAGTAAAAGATGCTGAAGATCAGT
TGGGTGCACGAGTGGGTTACATCGAACTGGATCTCAACAGCGGTAAGATCCTTGAGAGTTTTCGCCCCGA
AGAACGTTTTCCAATGATGAGCACTTTTAAAGTTCTGCTATGTGGCGCGGTATTATCCCGTATTGACGCC
GGGCAAGAGCAACTCGGTCGCCGCATACACTATTCTCAGAATGACTTGGTTGAGTACTCACCAGTCACAG
AAAAGCATCTTACGGATGGCATGACAGTAAGAGAATTATGCAGTGCTGCCATAACCATGAGTGATAACAC
TGCGGCCAACTTACTTCTGACAACGATCGGAGGACCGAAGGAGCTAACCGCTTTTTTGCACAACATGGGG
GATCATGTAACTCGCCTTGATCGTTGGGAACCGGAGCTGAATGAAGCCATACCAAACGACGAGCGTGACA
CCACGATGCCTGTAGCAATGGCAACAACGTTGCGCAAACTATTAACTGGCGAACTACTTACTCTAGCTTC
CCGGCAACAATTAATAGACTGGATGGAGGCGGATAAAGTTGCAGGACCACTTCTGCGCTCGGCCCTTCCG
GCTGGCTGGTTTATTGCTGATAAATCTGGAGCCGGTGAGCGTGGGTCTCGCGGTATCATTGCAGCACTGG
GGCCAGATGGTAAGCCCTCCCGTATCGTAGTTATCTACACGACGGGGAGTCAGGCAACTATGGATGAACG
AAATAGACAGATCGCTGAGATAGGTGCCTCACTGATTAAGCATTGGTAACTGTCAGACCAAGTTTACTCA
TATATACTTTAGATTGATTTAAAACTTCATTTTTAATTTAAAAGGATCTAGGTGAAGATCCTTTTTGATA
ATCTCATGACCAAAATCCCTTAACGTGAGTTTTCGTTCCACTGAGCGTCAGACCCCGTAGAAAAGATCAA
AGGATCTTCTTGAGATCCTTTTTTTCTGCGCGTAATCTGCTGCTTGCAAACAAAAAAACCACCGCTACCA
GCGGTGGTTTGTTTGCCGGATCAAGAGCTACCAACTCTTTTTCCGAAGGTAACTGGCTTCAGCAGAGCGC
AGATACCAAATACTGTTCTTCTAGTGTAGCCGTAGTTAGGCCACCACTTCAAGAACTCTGTAGCACCGCC
TACATACCTCGCTCTGCTAATCCTGTTACCAGTGGCTGCTGCCAGTGGCGATAAGTCGTGTCTTACCGGG
TTGGACTCAAGACGATAGTTACCGGATAAGGCGCAGCGGTCGGGCTGAACGGGGGGTTCGTGCACACAGC
CCAGCTTGGAGCGAACGACCTACACCGAACTGAGATACCTACAGCGTGAGCTATGAGAAAGCGCCACGCT
TCCCGAAGGGAGAAAGGCGGACAGGTATCCGGTAAGCGGCAGGGTCGGAACAGGAGAGCGCACGAGGGAG
CTTCCAGGGGGAAACGCCTGGTATCTTTATAGTCCTGTCGGGTTTCGCCACCTCTGACTTGAGCGTCGAT
TTTTGTGATGCTCGTCAGGGGGGCGGAGCCTATGGAAAAACGCCAGCAACGCGGCCTTTTTACGGTTCCT
GGCCTTTTGCTGGCCTTTTGCTCACATGTTCTTTCCTGCGTTATCCCCTGATTCTGTGGATAACCGTATT
ACCGCCTTTGAGTGAGCTGATACCGCTCGCCGCAGCCGAACGACCGAGCGCAGCGAGTCAGTGAGCGAGG
AAGCGGAAGAGCGCCCAATACGCAAACCGCCTCTCCCCGCGCGTTGGCCGATTCATTAATGCAGCTGGCA
CGACAGGTTTCCCGACTGGAAAGCGGGCAGTGAGCGCAACGCAATTAATGTGAGTTAGCTCACTCATTAG
GCACCCCAGGCTTTACACTTTATGCTTCCGGCTCGTATGTTGTGTGGAATTGTGAGCGGATAACAATTTC
ACACAGGAAACAGCTATGACCATGATTACGCCAAGCTATTTAGGTGACACTATAGAATACTCAAGCTATG
CATCCAACGCGTTGGGAGCTCTCCCATATGGTCGACCTGCAGGCGGCCGCGAATTCACTAGTGATTTAGC
AAGCGCAGTCCTTGTGTGAGCGCTGCGGTTGCTCTGAGAGCTCGGGACCCAGCTTGTTTCCAGTCATGGA
TGGATCTGCTGACTCCAGGTTCTCTGACATTCTCTCACAGATTACATCCACCAGACGCTCAAATGTCTGC
TTGACGTTTATATTGTCCTTGGCACTGGCTTCAAAAAACTCAAAGCCTAGCTGTTCAGACAATTGTCTGC
CTCTCTGTCCAGCAACAACTCTCTCATCTTCCATATCACACTTATTTCCCACCAGCAGCACTTGAGCGTT
GTCCCATGAATACGTCTTAATCTGTGTGGACCAGTCCTGAACGGCATTAAAAGAATCCTCGTTGGTGATG
TCATACATAAGAATGAAGCCCATTGCTCCGCGATAGTAAGCTGTGGTGATGGTCCTGTACCTCTCCTGCC
CAGCAGTGTCCCATATTTGGAGCTTTATCCTCTTGTCGTTCCTATAGATGGTCTTGACTTTGAAGTCTAT
GCCGACAGTGCTGACAAAAGCAGGTGTGAAGGAGTCATCAGCATAACGGAACAGGAAACTAGTTTTGCCA
ACACTGCTGTTACCAATGATCAGGACCTTAAACATGT
Features (pLannotate 1.2.2; 14 found; start..end, strand, type, name):
    126..144     -  promoter       T7 promoter: promoter for bacteriophage T7 RNA polymerase
    147..304     +  CDS            lacZα (fragment): LacZα fragment of β-galactosidase; lacZ fragment
    308..736     +  rep_origin     f1 ori (sequence partly withheld): f1 bacteriophage origin of replication; arrow indicates direction of (+) strand synthesis
    764..814     -  misc_feature   bom (fragment): basis of mobility region from pBR322
    841..945     +  promoter       AmpR promoter: bla
    946..1806    +  CDS            AmpR: β-lactamase; bla; confers resistance to ampicillin, carbenicillin, and related antibiotics
   1977..2565    +  rep_origin     ori: high-copy-number ColE1/pMB1/pBR322/pUC origin of replication
   2748..2840    +  CDS            lacI (fragment): lac repressor; lacI; The lac repressor binds to the lac operator to inhibit transcription in E. coli. This inhibition can be relieved by adding lactose or isopropyl-β-D-thiogalactopyranoside (IPTG).
   2853..2874    +  protein_bind   CAP binding site: CAP binding activates transcription in the presence of cAMP. E. coli catabolite activator protein
   2889..2919    +  promoter       lac promoter: promoter for the E. coli lac operon
   2927..2943    +  protein_bind   lac operator: The lac repressor binds to the lac operator to inhibit transcription in E. coli. This inhibition can be relieved by adding lactose or isopropyl-β-D-thiogalactopyranoside (IPTG). lac repressor encoded by lacI
   2985..3003    +  promoter       SP6 promoter: promoter for bacteriophage SP6 RNA polymerase
   3015..3077    +  CDS            VESPI_VESMG (fragment): Experimental evidence at protein level: Swiss-Prot protein existence level 1. Shows contractile activity on isolated ileum smooth muscle. From Vespa magnifica (Hornet).
   3086..61      -  CDS            RAB3A (across the origin): RAB3A_BOVIN - Experimental evidence at protein level: Swiss-Prot protein existence level 1. Small GTP-binding protein that plays a central role in regulated exocytosis and secretion. Controls the recruitment, tethering and docking of secretory vesicles to the plasma membrane (By similarity). Upon stimulation, switches to its active GTP-bound form, cycles to vesicles and recruits effectors such as RIMS1, RIMS2, Rabphilin-3A/RPH3A, RPH3AL or SYTL4 to help the docking of vesicules onto the plasma membrane (By similarity). Upon GTP hydrolysis by GTPase-activating protein, dissociates from the vesi
