[The description below was written by a language model from this plasmid's Addgene catalogue record and pLannotate feature annotations shown in this document.]
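Description:
Rab3aa cds in pGem-T Easy is a small bacterial cloning plasmid (about 3.7 kb in the sequenced record) carrying the coding sequence of zebrafish (Danio rerio) rab3aa in the commercial pGEM-T Easy TA-cloning backbone. It is maintained in E. coli at high copy through a ColE1/pUC-type origin and selected with ampicillin via the β-lactamase gene and its own promoter. An f1 phage origin is also present, which in principle permits single-stranded DNA production. The backbone's lac promoter, operator and CAP site, together with lacZα fragments, are remnants of the blue/white screening cassette that is interrupted by the insert.

The insert is detected by the annotation as a Rab3A homologue (matched to the bovine protein, and spanning the numbering origin of the circular sequence), consistent with the catalogued zebrafish gene. Rab3A-family proteins are small GTPases involved in regulated exocytosis and the docking of secretory vesicles. The coding sequence lies on the minus strand between opposing T7 and SP6 phage promoters. In this orientation T7 reads in the same direction as the gene and would give sense RNA, while SP6 would give antisense transcript. This arrangement suits in vitro synthesis of riboprobes, matching the stated purpose of in situ hybridisation. No eukaryotic promoter, tag or reporter is annotated, so the plasmid serves as a probe template and as a source of the coding sequence for subcloning rather than as an expression vector. A short hit to a hornet peptide next to the SP6 promoter is most likely a spurious match within polylinker sequence. The plasmid belongs to a library of full-length zebrafish rab clones.
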