Addgene plasmid #80508: Rab3aa cds in pGem-T Easy
Purpose: Can be used for in situ hybridisation or other purposes
Depositing lab: Rob Parton. Depositing organization: University of Queensland, Institute for Molecular Bioscience. Publication: A plasmid library of full-length zebrafish rab proteins for in vivo cell biology. Hall TE, Martel N, Lo HP, Xiong Z, Parton RG. Cell Logist. 2017 Mar 1;7(1):e1301151. doi: 10.1080/21592799.2017.1301151. eCollection 2017. PubMed 28396820.
Backbone
  Vector backbone: pGemT easy
  Backbone manufacturer: Promega
Growth in bacteria
  Bacterial resistance: Ampicillin, 100 μg/mL
  Growth temperature: 37°C
  Growth strain: DH5alpha
  Copy number: High Copy
Gene/Insert
  Gene/Insert name: rab3aa
  Species: D. rerio (zebrafish)
  Entrez Gene: rab3aa (a.k.a. rab3a, zgc:92276)
Terms and licenses: Academic/Nonprofit Terms; Industry Terms: Not Available to Industry
How to cite: Rab3aa cds in pGem-T Easy was a gift from Rob Parton (Addgene plasmid # 80508 ; http://n2t.net/addgene:80508 ; RRID:Addgene_80508)
